>Addgene plasmid #14069 | Beta Nu | addgene partial sequence | sequence record 20297 | T7 5'-TAATACGACTCACTATAGGG-3'
GTATCGATAAGCTTGATATCGAATTCCTTTTTTTTTTTTTTTATGTCTTAAAATGTAGTGAGTTAGACAA
CACGTGAATGAAATTTGCTTTCTTTTATTATCACTTATTACTCTCATTTATTTTTAAGAGTGCCATTTAT
TCTAATCACATCATTTTCCCAATAACTTCTCACATTTTTTGTCACTCTCTCCTGATAAGATACGAGCGGA
GCAATCAACGTTTTTCGTACTGAACAAATATTAGTTACGCTGGACTTCTAAGGCCGAACGGTCGCTAGCT
CCCTTAGCAAAAAAATATATGTGATCGTTGGTAGTGAAAATTGCACGCATTTTGAAAATGACGTCACTGG
GCGGAAGGGCGTTCTTGTGGATATATTTGGTTTTTCTAATAGCTGAGATCTCTCATTCGGATGCAGATTC
AATTGATGATCAGTGCAGGCACGCAGACAGCTGCGAAAGATGTTTATCCGCTCATCTGGAATGCGCTTGG
TGCACGGACAAGGAATACCAGGTGGGATATCGTTGTCTCTCTCGCCGGCAACTACTTAACTACAACTGCA
GTGAAACGGATATATACGAGAACCAGCCGGTCCTAGATGTCCTTCAGGATAAGCCCCTAAAGGACTACGA
AACCAGTGATCAGGCTGTCCAAGTCACACCCCAGCGGGCATACCTTAAGTTGGTCAAAGGAAACACGCAA
AGAATGAAGCTGAGCTATAGAACTGCACGCAACAATCCACTCGATTTGTACGTATTGATGGATCTAACCT
G
