[The description below was written by a language model from this plasmid's Addgene catalogue record.]
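Description:
Beta Nu is a bacterial cloning plasmid built on pBluescript II SK-, a roughly 3 kb phagemid, carrying an approximately 3.5 kb insert encoding the Drosophila melanogaster beta nu integrin subunit (betaInt-nu, gene Itgbn/CG1762). The insert was placed into the polylinker as an EcoRI fragment, with EcoRI at both the 5′ and 3′ junctions; the record does not say whether those sites remain intact, and because the same enzyme flanks both ends, the orientation of the insert relative to the vector is not stated either. The plasmid is propagated in E. coli under ampicillin selection. No feature table accompanies the record, so the standard pBluescript elements can only be inferred from the named backbone: a high-copy ColE1-type origin, an f1 origin for single-stranded DNA rescue, the ampicillin resistance gene, and a lacZα multiple cloning site flanked by T7 and T3 phage promoters. The listed sequencing primers (T7 and M13 reverse) are consistent with an insert sitting in that polylinker. The copy number is recorded as unknown.

Although catalogued as "bacterial expression", the record names no dedicated expression promoter, tag, or reporter fused to the integrin sequence, and the construct is best understood as a cDNA-type clone of a fly gene held in a general-purpose cloning vector. Beta nu is a tissue-specific integrin beta subunit reported to be expressed in the Drosophila midgut. A clone of this kind typically serves as a source of the coding sequence for sequencing, subcloning into fly or cell-culture expression vectors, or in vitro transcription from the flanking phage promoters, for example to make hybridization probes, though the record does not specify a particular intended use.
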