Addgene plasmid #14069: Beta Nu
Depositing lab: Richard Hynes. Depositing organization: Massachusetts Institute of Technology. Publication: A novel, tissue-specific integrin subunit, beta nu, expressed in the midgut of Drosophila melanogaster. Yee GH, Hynes RO. Development. 1993 Jul . 118(3):845-58. PubMed 8076521.
Backbone
  Vector backbone: PBluescript II SK-
  Backbone size w/o insert (bp): 3000
  Vector type: Bacterial Expression
Growth in bacteria
  Bacterial resistance: Ampicillin, 100 μg/mL
  Growth temperature: 37°C
  Growth strain: DH5alpha
  Copy number: Unknown
Gene/Insert
  Gene/Insert name: Drosphila Beta Nu Integrin (alt name: betaInt-nu)
  Species: D. melanogaster (fly)
  Insert size (bp): 3500
  GenBank ID: L13305
  Entrez Gene: Itgbn (a.k.a. Dmel_CG1762, Beta[[nu]], CG1762, CT5192, Dmel\CG1762, Fly betanu, Integrinbetanu, Itgbetanu, beta-nu, betaInt, betaInt nu, betaInt-nu, betaInt[nu], betaV-integrin, beta[[v]], beta[nu]-integrin, betagr;-nu, betanu, betav, intbetanu)
  Cloning method: Restriction Enzyme; 5′ cloning site EcoRI (unknown if destroyed); 3′ cloning site EcoRI (unknown if destroyed)
  Sequencing primers: 5′ T7; 3′ M13R
Terms and licenses: Academic/Nonprofit Terms; Industry Terms: Not Available to Industry
How to cite: Beta Nu was a gift from Richard Hynes (Addgene plasmid # 14069 ; http://n2t.net/addgene:14069 ; RRID:Addgene_14069)
